>Addgene plasmid #215541 | pEF.DEST51-YPet | addgene full sequence | sequence record 446062 | Addgene NGS Result
AATATTATTGAAGCATTTATCAGGGTTATTGTCTCATGAGCGGATACATATTTGAATGTATTTAGAAAAA
TAAACAAATAGGGGTTCCGCGCACATTTCCCCGAAAAGTGCCACCTGACGTCGACGGATCGGGAGATCTC
CCGATCCCCTATGGTGCACTCTCAGTACAATCTGCTCTGATGCCGCATAGTTAAGCCAGTATCTGCTCCC
TGCTTGTGTGTTGGAGGTCGCTGAGTAGTGCGCGAGCAAAATTTAAGCTACAACAAGGCAAGGCTTGACC
GACAATTGCATGAAGAATCTGCTTAGGGTTAGGCGTTTTGCGCTGCTTCGCGATGTACGGGCCAGATATA
CGCGTTGACATTGATTATTGACTAGGCTTTTGCAAAAAGCTTTGCAAAGATGGATAAAGTTTTAAACAGA
GAGGAATCTTTGCAGCTAATGGACCTTCTAGGTCTTGAAAGGAGTGGGAATTGGCTCCGGTGCCCGTCAG
TGGGCAGAGCGCACATCGCCCACAGTCCCCGAGAAGTTGGGGGGAGGGGTCGGCAATTGAACCGGTGCCT
AGAGAAGGTGGCGCGGGGTAAACTGGGAAAGTGATGTCGTGTACTGGCTCCGCCTTTTTCCCGAGGGTGG
GGGAGAACCGTATATAAGTGCAGTAGTCGCCGTGAACGTTCTTTTTCGCAACGGGTTTGCCGCCAGAACA
CAGGTAAGTGCCGTGTGTGGTTCCCGCGGGCCTGGCCTCTTTACGGGTTATGGCCCTTGCGTGCCTTGAA
TTACTTCCACCTGGCTGCAGTACGTGATTCTTGATCCCGAGCTTCGGGTTGGAAGTGGGTGGGAGAGTTC
GAGGCCTTGCGCTTAAGGAGCCCCTTCGCCTCGTGCTTGAGTTGAGGCCTGGCCTGGGCGCTGGGGCCGC
CGCGTGCGAATCTGGTGGCACCTTCGCGCCTGTCTCGCTGCTTTCGATAAGTCTCTAGCCATTTAAAATT
TTTGATGACCTGCTGCGACGCTTTTTTTCTGGCAAGATAGTCTTGTAAATGCGGGCCAAGATCTGCACAC
TGGTATTTCGGTTTTTGGGGCCGCGGGCGGCGACGGGGCCCGTGCGTCCCAGCGCACATGTTCGGCGAGG
CGGGGCCTGCGAGCGCGGCCACCGAGAATCGGACGGGGGTAGTCTCAAGCTGGCCGGCCTGCTCTGGTGC
CTGGCCTCGCGCCGCCGTGTATCGCCCCGCCCTGGGCGGCAAGGCTGGCCCGGTCGGCACCAGTTGCGTG
AGCGGAAAGATGGCCGCTTCCCGGCCCTGCTGCAGGGAGCTCAAAATGGAGGACGCGGCGCTCGGGAGAG
CGGGCGGGTGAGTCACCCACACAAAGGAAAAGGGCCTTTCCGTCCTCAGCCGTCGCTTCATGTGACTCCA
CGGAGTACCGGGCGCCGTCCAGGCACCTCGATTAGTTCTCGAGCTTTTGGAGTACGTCGTCTTTAGGTTG
GGGGGAGGGGTTTTATGCGATGGAGTTTCCCCACACTGAGTGGGTGGAGACTGAAGTTAGGCCAGCTTGG
CACTTGATGTAATTCTCCTTGGAATTTGCCCTTTTTGAGTTTGGATCTTGGTTCATTCTCAAGCCTCAGA
CAGTGGTTCAAAGTTTTTTTCTTCCATTTCAGGTGTCGTGAGGAATTAGCTTGGTACTAATACGACTCAC
TATAGGGAGACCCAAGCTGGCTAGGTAAGCTTGATCAACAAGTTTGTACAAAAAAGCAGGCTGGCGCCGG
AACCAATTCAGTCGACTGGATCCGGTACCGCCACCATGGTGAGCAAGGGCGAGGAGCTGTTCACCGGGGT
GGTGCCCATCCTGGTCGAGCTGGACGGCGACGTAAACGGCCACAAGTTCAGCGTGTCCGGCGAGGGCGAG
GGCGATGCCACCTACGGCAAGCTGACCCTGAAGCTTCTATGCACCACCGGCAAGCTGCCCGTGCCCTGGC
CCACCCTCGTGACCACCCTGGGCTACGGCCTGCAGTGCTTCGCCCGCTACCCCGACCACATGAAGCAGCA
CGACTTCTTCAAGTCCGCCATGCCCGAAGGCTACGTCCAGGAGCGCACCATCTTCTTCAAGGACGACGGC
AACTACAAGACCCGCGCCGAGGTGAAGTTCGAGGGCGACACCCTGGTGAACCGCATCGAGCTGAAGGGCA
TCGACTTCAAGGAGGACGGCAACATCCTGGGGCACAAGCTGGAGTACAACTACAACAGCCACAACGTCTA
TATCACCGCCGACAAGCAGAAGAACGGCATCAAGGCCAACTTCAAGATCCGCCACAACATCGAGGACGGC
GGCGTGCAGCTCGCCGACCACTACCAGCAGAACACCCCCATCGGCGACGGCCCCGTGCTGCTGCCCGACA
ACCACTACCTGAGCTACCAGTCCGCCCTGTTCAAAGACCCCAACGAGAAGCGCGATCACATGGTCCTGCT
GGAGTTCCTGACCGCCGCCGGGATCACTGAGGGCATGAACGAGCTGTACTAATGACTCGAGATATCTAGA
CCCAGCTTTCTTGTACAAAGTGGTTGATCTAGAGGGCCCGCGGTTCGAAGGTAAGCCTATCCCTAACCCT
CTCCTCGGTCTCGATTCTACGCGTACCGGTCATCATCACCATCACCATTGAGTTTAAACCCGCTGATCAG
CCTCGACTGTGCCTTCTAGTTGCCAGCCATCTGTTGTTTGCCCCTCCCCCGTGCCTTCCTTGACCCTGGA
AGGTGCCACTCCCACTGTCCTTTCCTAATAAAATGAGGAAATTGCATCGCATTGTCTGAGTAGGTGTCAT
TCTATTCTGGGGGGTGGGGTGGGGCAGGACAGCAAGGGGGAGGATTGGGAAGACAATAGCAGGCATGCTG
GGGATGCGGTGGGCTCTATGGCTTCTGAGGCGGAAAGAACCAGCTGGGGCTCTAGGGGGTATCCCC
[124 nt withheld, positions 2937-3060]
C
[91 nt withheld, positions 3062-3152]
A
[49 nt withheld, positions 3154-3202]
CCTTTGACGTTGGAGTCCACGTTCTTT
[37 nt withheld, positions 3230-3266]
ACCCTATCTCGGTCTATTCTTTTGATTTATAAGGGATTTTGCCGATTTCGGCCTATTGGTTAAAAAATGA
GCTGATTTAACAAAAATTTAACGCGAATTAATTCTGTGGAATGTGTGTCAGTTAGGGTGTGGAAAGTCCC
CAGGCTCCCCAGCAGGCAGAAGTATGCAAAGCATGCATCTCAATTAGTCAGCAACCAGGTGTGGAAAGTC
CCCAGGCTCCCCAGCAGGCAGAAGTATGCAAAGCATGCATCTCAATTAGTCAGCAACCATAGTCCCGCCC
CTAACTCCGCCCATCCCGCCCCTAACTCCGCCCAGTTCCGCCCATTCTCCGCCCCATGGCTGACTAATTT
TTTTTATTTATGCAGAGGCCGAGGCCGCCTCTGCCTCTGAGCTATTCCAGAAGTAGTGAGGAGGCTTTTT
TGGAGGCCTAGGCTTTTGCAAAAAGCTCCCGGGAGCTTGTATATCCATTTTCGGATCTGATCAGCACGTG
TTGACAATTAATCATCGGCATAGTATATCGGCATAGTATAATACGACAAGGTGAGGAACTAAACCATGGC
CAAGCCTTTGTCTCAAGAAGAATCCACCCTCATTGAAAGAGCAACGGCTACAATCAACAGCATCCCCATC
TCTGAAGACTACAGCGTCGCCAGCGCAGCTCTCTCTAGCGACGGCCGCATCTTCACTGGTGTCAATGTAT
ATCATTTTACTGGGGGACCTTGTGCAGAACTCGTGGTGCTGGGCACTGCTGCTGCTGCGGCAGCTGGCAA
CCTGACTTGTATCGTCGCGATCGGAAATGAGAACAGGGGCATCTTGAGCCCCTGCGGACGGTGCCGACAG
GTGCTTCTCGATCTGCATCCTGGGATCAAAGCCATAGTGAAGGACAGTGATGGACAGCCGACGGCAGTTG
GGATTCGTGAATTGCTGCCCTCTGGTTATGTGTGGGAGGGCTAAGCACTTCGTGGCCGAGGAGCAGGACT
GACACGTGCTACGAGATTTCGATTCCACCGCCGCCTTCTATGAAAGGTTGGGCTTCGGAATCGTTTTCCG
GGACGCCGGCTGGATGATCCTCCAGCGCGGGGATCTCATGCTGGAGTTCTTCGCCCACCCCAACTTGTTT
ATTGCAGCTTATAATGGTTACAAATAAAGCAATAGCATCACAAATTTCACAAATAAAGCATTTTTTTCAC
TGCATTCTAGTTGTGGTTTGTCCAAACTCATCAATGTATCTTATCATGTCTGTATACCGTCGACCTCTAG
CTAGAGCTTGGCGTAATCATGGTCATAGCTGTTTCCTGTGTGAAATTGTTATCCGCTCACAATTCCACAC
AACATACGAGCCGGAAGCATAAAGTGTAAAGCCTGGGGTGCCTAATGAGTGAGCTAACTCACATTAATTG
CGTTGCGCTCACTGCCCGCTTTCCAGTCGGGAAACCTGTCGTGCCAGCTGCATTAATGAATCGGCCAACG
CGCGGGGAGAGGCGGTTTGCGTATTGGGCGCTCTTCCGCTTCCTCGCTCACTGACTCGCTGCGCTCGGTC
GTTCGGCTGCGGCGAGCGGTATCAGCTCACTCAAAGGCGGTAATACGGTTATCCACAGAATCAGGGGATA
ACGCAGGAAAGAACATGTGAGCAAAAGGCCAGGAACCGTAAAAAGGCCGCGTTGCTGGCGTTTTTCCATA
GGCTCCGCCCCCCTGACGAGCATCACAAAAATCGACGCTCAAGTCAGAGGTGGCGAAACCCGACAGGACT
ATAAAGATACCAGGCGTTTCCCCCTGGAAGCTCCCTCGTGCGCTCTCCTGTTCCGACCCTGCCGCTTACC
GGATACCTGTCCGCCTTTCTCCCTTCGGGAAGCGTGGCGCTTTCTCATAGCTCACGCTGTAGGTATCTCA
GTTCGGTGTAGGTCGTTCGCTCCAAGCTGGGCTGTGTGCACGAACCCCCCGTTCAGCCCGACCGCTGCGC
CTTATCCGGTAACTATCGTCTTGAGTCCAACCCGGTAAGACACGACTTATCGCCACTGGCAGCAGCCACT
GGTAACAGGATTAGCAGAGCGAGGTATGTAGGCGGTGCTACAGAGTTCTTGAAGTGGTGGCCTAACTACG
GCTACACTAGAAGAACAGTATTTGGTATCTGCGCTCTGCTGAAGCCAGTTACCTTCGGAAAAAGAGTTGG
TAGCTCTTGATCCGGCAAACAAACCACCGCTGGTAGCGGTGGTTTTTTTGTTTGCAAGCAGCAGATTACG
CGCAGAAAAAAAGGATCTCAAGAAGATCCTTTGATCTTTTCTACGGGGTCTGACGCTCAGTGGAACGAAA
ACTCACGTTAAGGGATTTTGGTCATGAGATTATCAAAAAGGATCTTCACCTAGATCCTTTTAAATTAAAA
ATGAAGTTTTAAATCAATCTAAAGTATATATGAGTAAACTTGGTCTGACAGTTACCAATGCTTAATCAGT
GAGGCACCTATCTCAGCGATCTGTCTATTTCGTTCATCCATAGTTGCCTGACTCCCCGTCGTGTAGATAA
CTACGATACGGGAGGGCTTACCATCTGGCCCCAGTGCTGCAATGATACCGCGAGACCCACGCTCACCGGC
TCCAGATTTATCAGCAATAAACCAGCCAGCCGGAAGGGCCGAGCGCAGAAGTGGTCCTGCAACTTTATCC
GCCTCCATCCAGTCTATTAATTGTTGCCGGGAAGCTAGAGTAAGTAGTTCGCCAGTTAATAGTTTGCGCA
ACGTTGTTGCCATTGCTACAGGCATCGTGGTGTCACGCTCGTCGTTTGGTATGGCTTCATTCAGCTCCGG
TTCCCAACGATCAAGGCGAGTTACATGATCCCCCATGTTGTGCAAAAAAGCGGTTAGCTCCTTCGGTCCT
CCGATCGTTGTCAGAAGTAAGTTGGCCGCAGTGTTATCACTCATGGTTATGGCAGCACTGCATAATTCTC
TTACTGTCATGCCATCCGTAAGATGCTTTTCTGTGACTGGTGAGTACTCAACCAAGTCATTCTGAGAATA
GTGTATGCGGCGACCGAGTTGCTCTTGCCCGGCGTCAATACGGGATAATACCGCGCCACATAGCAGAACT
TTAAAAGTGCTCATCATTGGAAAACGTTCTTCGGGGCGAAAACTCTCAAGGATCTTACCGCTGTTGAGAT
CCAGTTCGATGTAACCCACTCGTGCACCCAACTGATCTTCAGCATCTTTTACTTTCACCAGCGTTTCTGG
GTGAGCAAAAACAGGAAGGCAAAATGCCGCAAAAAAGGGAATAAGGGCGACACGGAAATGTTGAATACTC
ATACTCTTCCTTTTTC
Features (pLannotate 1.2.2; 25 found; start..end, strand, type, name):
    150..202     -  misc_feature   bom (fragment): basis of mobility region from pBR322
    357..375     +  enhancer       CMV enhancer (fragment): human cytomegalovirus immediate early enhancer
    400..466     +  CDS            small t antigen (fragment): SV40 (simian virus 40) small t antigen
    473..1651    +  promoter       EF-1α promoter: strong constitutive promoter for human elongation factor EF-1α
   1668..1686    +  promoter       T7 promoter: promoter for bacteriophage T7 RNA polymerase
   1718..1742    +  protein_bind   attB1: mutant version of attB; recombination site for the Gateway® BP reaction BP Clonase™
   1786..2499    +  CDS            YPet: YPet is a basic (constitutively fluorescent) yellow fluorescent protein published in 2005, derived from Aequorea victoria. It has moderate acid sensitivity.
   2520..2544    -  protein_bind   attB2: mutant version of attB; recombination site for the Gateway® BP reaction BP Clonase™
   2570..2611    +  CDS            V5 tag: epitope tag from simian virus 5
   2667..2891    +  polyA_signal   bGH poly(A) signal: bovine growth hormone polyadenylation signal
   2895..2916    +  promoter       SV40 promoter (fragment): SV40 enhancer and early promoter
   2937..3365    +  rep_origin     f1 ori (sequence partly withheld): f1 bacteriophage origin of replication; arrow indicates direction of (+) strand synthesis
   3379..3708    +  promoter       SV40 promoter: SV40 enhancer and early promoter
   3756..3803    +  promoter       EM7 promoter: synthetic bacterial promoter&nbsp
   3822..4220    +  CDS            BSD: blasticidin S deaminase; Aspergillus terreus BSD; confers resistance to blasticidin
   4221..4248    +  CDS            BleoR (fragment): antibiotic-binding protein; Sh ble from Streptoalloteichus hindustanus; confers resistance to bleomycin, phleomycin, and Zeocin™
   4258..4383    +  CDS            ble (fragment): BLE_KLEPN - Experimental evidence at protein level: Swiss-Prot protein existence level 1. Binding protein with a strong affinity to the bleomycin family of antibiotics. Binds to CL990; an antimitotic-antibiotic compound. From Klebsiella pneumoniae.
   4378..4499    +  polyA_signal   SV40 poly(A) signal: SV40 polyadenylation signal
   4572..4588    -  protein_bind   lac operator: The lac repressor binds to the lac operator to inhibit transcription in E. coli. This inhibition can be relieved by adding lactose or isopropyl-β-D-thiogalactopyranoside (IPTG). lac repressor encoded by lacI
   4596..4626    -  promoter       lac promoter: promoter for the E. coli lac operon
   4641..4662    -  protein_bind   CAP binding site: CAP binding activates transcription in the presence of cAMP. E. coli catabolite activator protein
   4675..4767    -  CDS            lacI (fragment): lac repressor; lacI; The lac repressor binds to the lac operator to inhibit transcription in E. coli. This inhibition can be relieved by adding lactose or isopropyl-β-D-thiogalactopyranoside (IPTG).
   4939..5527    -  rep_origin     ori: high-copy-number ColE1/pMB1/pBR322/pUC origin of replication
   5698..6558    -  CDS            AmpR: β-lactamase; bla; confers resistance to ampicillin, carbenicillin, and related antibiotics
   6559..91      -  promoter       AmpR promoter (across the origin): bla
