[The description below was written by a language model from this plasmid's Addgene catalogue record and pLannotate feature annotations shown in this document.]
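Description:
pEF.DEST51-YPet is a mammalian expression plasmid built on the commercial pEF-DEST51 Gateway destination backbone, into which the synthetic yellow fluorescent protein YPet (an Aequorea victoria-derived variant, 714 bp) has been transferred by Gateway recombination. It is maintained in E. coli through a high-copy ColE1/pUC-type origin and selected with ampicillin via the β-lactamase gene. An f1 origin is also present, allowing single-stranded DNA production. The catalogue lists a size of about 6.6 kb, closely matching the 6,572 nt sequenced record that the feature table annotates.

The YPet coding sequence sits between attB1 and attB2, the sites left behind after the Gateway reaction. It is driven by the strong constitutive human EF-1α promoter, with transcripts terminated by the bovine growth hormone polyadenylation signal. A T7 promoter lies just upstream of attB1 and could support in vitro transcription or serve as a priming site. A V5 epitope tag from the backbone is annotated downstream of attB2, but the record does not say whether YPet is fused in frame to it or ends with its own stop codon.

A separate cassette provides selection in mammalian cells. The SV40 early promoter, together with the bacterial EM7 promoter, drives the blasticidin S deaminase gene, followed by an SV40 poly(A) signal. The remaining short annotations (CMV enhancer, small t antigen, bleomycin-resistance and lac fragments) look like backbone remnants or partial matches rather than functional parts. According to the record, the plasmid serves as a YPet expression vector. This would suit it to constitutive fluorescent labelling or use as a fluorophore-only control in transfected cells, with blasticidin available for stable selection.
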