Addgene plasmid #215541: pEF.DEST51-YPet
Purpose: Expression vector with the YPet fluorescent protein
Depositing lab: Johanna Ivaska. Depositing organization: Turku Bioscience Centre. Publication: Dynamic regulation of integrin beta1 phosphorylation supports invasion of breast cancer cells. Conway JRW, Joshi O, Kaivola J, Follain G, Gounis M, Kuhl D, Ivaska J. Nat Cell Biol. 2025 May 26. doi: 10.1038/s41556-025-01663-4. PubMed 40419795.
Backbone
  Vector backbone: pEF-DEST51
  Backbone manufacturer: Thermo Fisher Scientific Inc.
  Total vector size (bp): 6586
  Vector type: Mammalian Expression
  Selectable markers: Blasticidin
Growth in bacteria
  Bacterial resistance: Ampicillin, 100 μg/mL
  Growth temperature: 37°C
  Growth strain: DH5alpha
  Copy number: High Copy
Gene/Insert
  Gene/Insert name: YPet
  Species: Synthetic
  Insert size (bp): 714
  Promoter: EF1a
  Cloning method: Gateway Cloning
  Sequencing primers: 5′ EF1a_F; 3′ BGH_R
Terms and licenses: Academic/Nonprofit Terms; Industry Terms
How to cite: pEF.DEST51-YPet was a gift from Johanna Ivaska (Addgene plasmid # 215541 ; http://n2t.net/addgene:215541 ; RRID:Addgene_215541)
